>Addgene plasmid #217797 | Click editor utilizing Cdc13(Y556A) for template recruitment - pCMV-T7-Cdc13(Y556A)-nCas9-EcKlenow (JO1329) | addgene full sequence | sequence record 432864 | Addgene NGS Result
GAAGATCCTTTGATCTTTTCTACGGGGTCTGACGCTCAGTGGAACGAAAACTCACGTTAAGGGATTTTGG
TCATGAGATTATCAAAAAGGATCTTCACCTAGATCCTTTTAAATTAAAAATGAAGTTTTAAATCAATCTA
AAGTATATATGAGTAAACTTGGTCTGACAGTTACCAATGCTTAATCAGTGAGGCACCTATCTCAGCGATC
TGTCTATTTCGTTCATCCATAGTTGCCTGACTCCCCGTCGTGTAGATAACTACGATACGGGAGGGCTTAC
CATCTGGCCCCAGTGCTGCAATGATACCGCGCGAACCACGCTCACCGGCTCCAGATTTATCAGCAATAAA
CCAGCCAGCCGGAAGGGCCGAGCGCAGAAGTGGTCCTGCAACTTTATCCGCCTCCATCCAGTCTATTAAT
TGTTGCCGGGAAGCTAGAGTAAGTAGTTCGCCAGTTAATAGTTTGCGCAACGTTGTTGCCATTGCTACAG
GCATCGTGGTGTCACGCTCGTCGTTTGGTATGGCTTCATTCAGCTCCGGTTCCCAACGATCAAGGCGAGT
TACATGATCCCCCATGTTGTGCAAAAAAGCGGTTAGCTCCTTCGGTCCTCCGATCGTTGTCAGAAGTAAG
TTGGCCGCAGTGTTATCACTCATGGTTATGGCAGCACTGCATAATTCTCTTACTGTCATGCCATCCGTAA
GATGCTTTTCTGTGACTGGTGAGTACTCAACCAAGTCATTCTGAGAATAGTGTATGCGGCGACCGAGTTG
CTCTTGCCCGGCGTCAATACGGGATAATACCGCGCCACATAGCAGAACTTTAAAAGTGCTCATCATTGGA
AAACGTTCTTCGGGGCGAAAACTCTCAAGGATCTTACCGCTGTTGAGATCCAGTTCGATGTAACCCACTC
GTGCACCCAACTGATCTTCAGCATCTTTTACTTTCACCAGCGTTTCTGGGTGAGCAAAAACAGGAAGGCA
AAATGCCGCAAAAAAGGGAATAAGGGCGACACGGAAATGTTGAATACTCATACTCTTCCTTTTTCAATAT
TATTGAAGCATTTATCAGGGTTATTGTCTCATGAGCGGATACATATTTGAATGTATTTAGAAAAATAAAC
AAATAGGGGTTCCGCGCACATTTCCCCGAAAAGTGCCACCTGACGTCGACGGATCGGGAGATCGATCTCC
CGATCCCCTAGGGTCGACTCTCAGTACAATCTGCTCTGATGCCGCATAGTTAAGCCAGTATCTGCTCCCT
GCTTGTGTGTTGGAGGTCGCTGAGTAGTGCGCGAGCAAAATTTAAGCTACAACAAGGCAAGGCTTGACCG
ACAATTGCATGAAGAATCTGCTTAGGGTTAGGCGTTTTGCGCTGCTTCGCGATGTACGGGCCAGATATAC
GCGTTGACATTGATTATTGACTAGTTATTAATAGTAATCAATTACGGGGTCATTAGTTCATAGCCCATAT
ATGGAGTTCCGCGTTACATAACTTACGGTAAATGGCCCGCCTGGCTGACCGCCCAACGACCCCCGCCCAT
TGACGTCAATAATGACGTATGTTCCCATAGTAACGCCAATAGGGACTTTCCATTGACGTCAATGGGTGGA
GTATTTACGGTAAACTGCCCACTTGGCAGTACATCAAGTGTATCATATGCCAAGTACGCCCCCTATTGAC
GTCAATGACGGTAAATGGCCCGCCTGGCATTATGCCCAGTACATGACCTTATGGGACTTTCCTACTTGGC
AGTACATCTACGTATTAGTCATCGCTATTACCATGGTGATGCGGTTTTGGCAGTACATCAATGGGCGTGG
ATAGCGGTTTGACTCACGGGGATTTCCAAGTCTCCACCCCATTGACGTCAATGGGAGTTTGTTTTGGCAC
CAAAATCAACGGGACTTTCCAAAATGTCGTAACAACTCCGCCCCATTGACGCAAATGGGCGGTAGGCGTG
TACGGTGGGAGGTCTATATAAGCAGAGCTGGTTTAGTGAACCGTCAGATCCGCTAGAGATCCGCGGCCGC
TAATACGACTCACTATAGGGAGAGCCGCCACCATGAGAATGAGCAAAATGGCCAGAAAGGACCCTACCAT
CGAGTTCTGTCAGCTGGGCCTCGACACATTCGAGACAAAGTACATCACCATGTTCGGCATGCTGGTCAGC
TGCAGCTTCGACAAGCCTGCCTTCATCAGCTTTGTGTTCAGCGACTTCACCAAGAACGACATCGTGCAGA
ACGCCCTGTACGACAGATACCTGATCGACTACGAGAACAAGCTGGAACTGAACGAGGGCTTCAAGGCCAT
CATGTATAAGAACCAGTTCGAAACCTTTGATAGCAAGCTGAGAAAGATCTTCAACAACGGACTGAGGGAT
CTGCAGAATGGAAGAGATGAGAATCTGAGCCAATACGGCATCGTGTGCAAGATGAACATCAAGGTGAAGA
TGTACAACGGCAAACTGAATGCCATTGTGCGGGAATGTGAACCCGTGCCCCATTCTCAGATCTCTAGCAT
CGCCTCTCCTAGCCAGTGCGAGCACCTGCGGCTGTTCTACCAGCGCGCCTTTAAAAGAATCGGCGAGAGC
GCTATCAGCCGGTACTTTGAGGAATACCGGAGATTCTTCCCCATCCACAGAAACGGCTCCCACCTGGCCA
GCGGAGGCTCTAGCGGCTCCGAGACACCCGGCACATCTGAGTCCGCCACCCCTGAGAGCAGCGGCGGCAG
CGACAAGAAGTACAGCATCGGCCTGGACATCGGCACCAACTCTGTGGGCTGGGCCGTGATCACCGACGAG
TACAAGGTGCCCAGCAAGAAATTCAAGGTGCTGGGCAACACCGACCGGCACAGCATCAAGAAGAACCTGA
TCGGAGCCCTGCTGTTCGACAGCGGCGAAACAGCCGAGGCCACCCGGCTGAAGAGAACCGCCAGAAGAAG
ATACACCAGACGGAAGAACCGGATCTGCTATCTGCAAGAGATCTTCAGCAACGAGATGGCCAAGGTGGAC
GACAGCTTCTTCCACAGACTGGAAGAGTCCTTCCTGGTGGAAGAGGATAAGAAGCACGAGCGGCACCCCA
TCTTCGGCAACATCGTGGACGAGGTGGCCTACCACGAGAAGTACCCCACCATCTACCACCTGAGAAAGAA
ACTGGTGGACAGCACCGACAAGGCCGACCTGCGGCTGATCTATCTGGCCCTGGCCCACATGATCAAGTTC
CGGGGCCACTTCCTGATCGAGGGCGACCTGAACCCCGACAACAGCGACGTGGACAAGCTGTTCATCCAGC
TGGTGCAGACCTACAACCAGCTGTTCGAGGAAAACCCCATCAACGCCAGCGGCGTGGACGCCAAGGCCAT
CCTGTCTGCCAGACTGAGCAAGAGCAGACGGCTGGAAAATCTGATCGCCCAGCTGCCCGGCGAGAAGAAG
AATGGCCTGTTCGGAAACCTGATTGCCCTGAGCCTGGGCCTGACCCCCAACTTCAAGAGCAACTTCGACC
TGGCCGAGGATGCCAAACTGCAGCTGAGCAAGGACACCTACGACGACGACCTGGACAACCTGCTGGCCCA
GATCGGCGACCAGTACGCCGACCTGTTTCTGGCCGCCAAGAACCTGTCCGACGCCATCCTGCTGAGCGAC
ATCCTGAGAGTGAACACCGAGATCACCAAGGCCCCCCTGAGCGCCTCTATGATCAAGAGATACGACGAGC
ACCACCAGGACCTGACCCTGCTGAAAGCTCTCGTGCGGCAGCAGCTGCCTGAGAAGTACAAAGAGATTTT
CTTCGACCAGAGCAAGAACGGCTACGCCGGCTACATTGACGGCGGAGCCAGCCAGGAAGAGTTCTACAAG
TTCATCAAGCCCATCCTGGAAAAGATGGACGGCACCGAGGAACTGCTCGTGAAGCTGAACAGAGAGGACC
TGCTGCGGAAGCAGCGGACCTTCGACAACGGCAGCATCCCCCACCAGATCCACCTGGGAGAGCTGCACGC
CATTCTGCGGCGGCAGGAAGATTTTTACCCATTCCTGAAGGACAACCGGGAAAAGATCGAGAAGATCCTG
ACCTTCCGCATCCCCTACTACGTGGGCCCTCTGGCCAGGGGAAACAGCAGATTCGCCTGGATGACCAGAA
AGAGCGAGGAAACCATCACCCCCTGGAACTTCGAGGAAGTGGTGGACAAGGGCGCTTCCGCCCAGAGCTT
CATCGAGCGGATGACCAACTTCGATAAGAACCTGCCCAACGAGAAGGTGCTGCCCAAGCACAGCCTGCTG
TACGAGTACTTCACCGTGTATAACGAGCTGACCAAAGTGAAATACGTGACCGAGGGAATGAGAAAGCCCG
CCTTCCTGAGCGGCGAGCAGAAAAAGGCCATCGTGGACCTGCTGTTCAAGACCAACCGGAAAGTGACCGT
GAAGCAGCTGAAAGAGGACTACTTCAAGAAAATCGAGTGCTTCGACTCCGTGGAAATCTCCGGCGTGGAA
GATCGGTTCAACGCCTCCCTGGGCACATACCACGATCTGCTGAAAATTATCAAGGACAAGGACTTCCTGG
ACAATGAGGAAAACGAGGACATTCTGGAAGATATCGTGCTGACCCTGACACTGTTTGAGGACAGAGAGAT
GATCGAGGAACGGCTGAAAACCTATGCCCACCTGTTCGACGACAAAGTGATGAAGCAGCTGAAGCGGCGG
AGATACACCGGCTGGGGCAGGCTGAGCCGGAAGCTGATCAACGGCATCCGGGACAAGCAGTCCGGCAAGA
CAATCCTGGATTTCCTGAAGTCCGACGGCTTCGCCAACAGAAACTTCATGCAGCTGATCCACGACGACAG
CCTGACCTTTAAAGAGGACATCCAGAAAGCCCAGGTGTCCGGCCAGGGCGATAGCCTGCACGAGCACATT
GCCAATCTGGCCGGCAGCCCCGCCATTAAGAAGGGCATCCTGCAGACAGTGAAGGTGGTGGACGAGCTCG
TGAAAGTGATGGGCCGGCACAAGCCCGAGAACATCGTGATCGAAATGGCCAGAGAGAACCAGACCACCCA
GAAGGGACAGAAGAACAGCCGCGAGAGAATGAAGCGGATCGAAGAGGGCATCAAAGAGCTGGGCAGCCAG
ATCCTGAAAGAACACCCCGTGGAAAACACCCAGCTGCAGAACGAGAAGCTGTACCTGTACTACCTGCAGA
ATGGGCGGGATATGTACGTGGACCAGGAACTGGACATCAACCGGCTGTCCGACTACGATGTGGACGCTAT
CGTGCCTCAGAGCTTTCTGAAGGACGACTCCATCGACAACAAGGTGCTGACCAGAAGCGACAAGAACCGG
GGCAAGAGCGACAACGTGCCCTCCGAAGAGGTCGTGAAGAAGATGAAGAACTACTGGCGGCAGCTGCTGA
ACGCCAAGCTGATTACCCAGAGAAAGTTCGACAATCTGACCAAGGCCGAGAGAGGCGGCCTGAGCGAACT
GGATAAGGCCGGCTTCATCAAGAGACAGCTGGTGGAAACCCGGCAGATCACAAAGCACGTGGCACAGATC
CTGGACTCCCGGATGAACACTAAGTACGACGAGAATGACAAGCTGATCCGGGAAGTGAAAGTGATCACCC
TGAAGTCCAAGCTGGTGTCCGATTTCCGGAAGGATTTCCAGTTTTACAAAGTGCGCGAGATCAACAACTA
CCACCACGCCCACGACGCCTACCTGAACGCCGTCGTGGGAACCGCCCTGATCAAAAAGTACCCTAAGCTG
GAAAGCGAGTTCGTGTACGGCGACTACAAGGTGTACGACGTGCGGAAGATGATCGCCAAGAGCGAGCAGG
AAATCGGCAAGGCTACCGCCAAGTACTTCTTCTACAGCAACATCATGAACTTTTTCAAGACCGAGATTAC
CCTGGCCAACGGCGAGATCCGGAAGCGGCCTCTGATCGAGACAAACGGCGAAACCGGGGAGATCGTGTGG
GATAAGGGCCGGGATTTTGCCACCGTGCGGAAAGTGCTGAGCATGCCCCAAGTGAATATCGTGAAAAAGA
CCGAGGTGCAGACAGGCGGCTTCAGCAAAGAGTCTATCCTGCCCAAGAGGAACAGCGATAAGCTGATCGC
CAGAAAGAAGGACTGGGACCCTAAGAAGTACGGCGGCTTCGACAGCCCCACCGTGGCCTATTCTGTGCTG
GTGGTGGCCAAAGTGGAAAAGGGCAAGTCCAAGAAACTGAAGAGTGTGAAAGAGCTGCTGGGGATCACCA
TCATGGAAAGAAGCAGCTTCGAGAAGAATCCCATCGACTTTCTGGAAGCCAAGGGCTACAAAGAAGTGAA
AAAGGACCTGATCATCAAGCTGCCTAAGTACTCCCTGTTCGAGCTGGAAAACGGCCGGAAGAGAATGCTG
GCCTCTGCCGGCGAACTGCAGAAGGGAAACGAACTGGCCCTGCCCTCCAAATATGTGAACTTCCTGTACC
TGGCCAGCCACTATGAGAAGCTGAAGGGCTCCCCCGAGGATAATGAGCAGAAACAGCTGTTTGTGGAACA
GCACAAGCACTACCTGGACGAGATCATCGAGCAGATCAGCGAGTTCTCCAAGAGAGTGATCCTGGCCGAC
GCTAATCTGGACAAAGTGCTGTCCGCCTACAACAAGCACCGGGATAAGCCCATCAGAGAGCAGGCCGAGA
ATATCATCCACCTGTTTACCCTGACCAATCTGGGAGCCCCTGCCGCCTTCAAGTACTTTGACACCACCAT
CGACCGGAAGAGGTACACCAGCACCAAAGAGGTGCTGGACGCCACCCTGATCCACCAGAGCATCACCGGC
CTGTACGAGACACGGATCGACCTGTCTCAGCTGGGAGGTGACTCCGGCGGAAGCTCTGGTGGCAGCAAGC
GGACCGCCGACGGCTCTGAATTCGAGAGCCCTAAGAAGAAAAGAAAGGTGAGCGGAGGCTCTAGCGGCGG
AAGCGTTATCTCCTACGACAACTACGTGACCATCCTGGACGAAGAGACACTGAAGGCTTGGATCGCTAAA
CTGGAAAAAGCCCCTGTGTTCGCCTTCGCCACCGCCACCGACTCCTTAGATAACATCAGCGCCAACCTGG
TGGGCCTGTCTTTCGCCATCGAGCCTGGCGTGGCCGCCTACATCCCCGTGGCCCACGATTACCTGGATGC
CCCAGATCAAATCAGCAGAGAGAGAGCACTGGAGCTCCTGAAGCCCCTGCTGGAGGACGAGAAGGCCCTG
AAGGTGGGACAGAACCTGAAATACGATAGGGGAATCCTGGCTAATTACGGCATCGAGCTGAGAGGCATCG
CCTTCGATACCATGCTGGAATCTTACATCCTGAACAGCGTGGCCGGCCGCCACGACATGGACAGCCTGGC
TGAACGGTGGCTGAAGCACAAAACCATCACCTTCGAAGAGATCGCCGGAAAGGGCAAGAACCAGCTGACA
TTTAATCAGATCGCACTGGAAGAAGCCGGCAGATACGCCGCTGAGGACGCCGACGTGACCCTTCAGCTGC
ACCTGAAGATGTGGCCCGATCTGCAGAAGCACAAGGGCCCACTAAACGTGTTCGAGAACATCGAGATGCC
TCTGGTGCCCGTCCTGAGCAGAATCGAGAGGAATGGCGTGAAGATCGACCCCAAGGTGCTGCACAACCAC
AGCGAGGAACTGACACTGCGGCTGGCCGAGCTGGAAAAGAAGGCCCACGAAATCGCCGGCGAGGAGTTCA
ACCTGTCTAGCACCAAGCAGCTACAAACAATCCTGTTCGAGAAGCAGGGCATTAAGCCTCTGAAAAAGAC
ACCTGGCGGAGCCCCCAGCACCAGCGAAGAAGTGCTGGAGGAACTGGCGCTGGATTACCCTCTGCCCAAA
GTGATCCTGGAATATAGAGGACTGGCCAAGCTGAAGTCTACATACACCGACAAGCTGCCTCTGATGATCA
ACCCCAAGACCGGCCGGGTGCATACATCTTATCACCAGGCCGTGACAGCCACCGGCCGGCTGAGCAGCAC
AGATCCTAACCTGCAAAACATCCCAGTGCGGAACGAAGAGGGCAGAAGAATCAGACAGGCTTTCATTGCC
CCTGAGGACTACGTCATCGTGTCTGCTGACTACAGCCAGATAGAACTGAGAATCATGGCCCATCTGTCTC
GGGACAAGGGCCTGCTGACCGCTTTTGCAGAAGGCAAGGACATCCACAGAGCCACCGCTGCCGAAGTGTT
CGGCCTGCCTCTGGAAACAGTGACCAGCGAGCAAAGAAGGTCCGCCAAGGCCATTAACTTCGGCCTGATC
TACGGCATGAGCGCCTTTGGCCTGGCCAGACAGCTCAACATCCCTAGAAAGGAGGCCCAGAAATACATGG
ACCTGTACTTCGAGCGGTACCCCGGCGTGCTGGAGTACATGGAACGGACCAGAGCCCAGGCTAAAGAGCA
GGGATACGTGGAAACCCTGGATGGCCGGAGACTGTATCTGCCTGACATCAAGAGCAGCAACGGCGCCAGA
AGAGCCGCCGCTGAGAGAGCTGCTATCAACGCCCCTATGCAGGGCACCGCCGCCGACATCATCAAGCGGG
CCATGATCGCCGTGGACGCCTGGCTGCAGGCCGAGCAGCCTAGAGTGCGGATGATCATGCAGGTGCACGA
CGAGCTGGTGTTTGAGGTGCACAAGGACGACGTGGATGCTGTGGCCAAGCAGATTCACCAGCTGATGGAA
AATTGCACCAGACTGGACGTGCCACTGCTGGTCGAGGTTGGAAGCGGAGAGAATTGGGACCAGGCCCACT
CTGGCGGCTCAAAAAGAACCGCCGACGGCAGCGAATTCGAGTCTCCCAAGAAGAAGAGGAAAGTCTGACC
GGTCATCATCACCATCACCATTGAGTTTAAACCCGCTGATCAGCCTCGACTGTGCCTTCTAGTTGCCAGC
CATCTGTTGTTTGCCCCTCCCCCGTGCCTTCCTTGACCCTGGAAGGTGCCACTCCCACTGTCCTTTCCTA
ATAAAATGAGGAAATTGCATCGCATTGTCTGAGTAGGTGTCATTCTATTCTGGGGGGTGGGGTGGGGCAG
GACAGCAAGGGGGAGGATTGGGAAGACAATAGCAGGCATGCTGGGGATGCGGTGGGCTCTATGGCTTCTG
AGGCGGAAAGAACCAGCTGGGGCTCGATACCGTCGACCTCTAGCTAGAGCTTGGCGTAATCATGGTCATA
GCTGTTTCCTGTGTGAAATTGTTATCCGCTCACAATTCCACACAACATACGAGCCGGAAGCATAAAGTGT
AAAGCCTAGGGTGCCTAATGAGTGAGCTAACTCACATTAATTGCGTTGCGCTCACTGCCCGCTTTCCAGT
CGGGAAACCTGTCGTGCCAGCTGCATTAATGAATCGGCCAACGCGCGGGGAGAGGCGGTTTGCGTATTGG
GCGCTCTTCCGCTTCCTCGCTCACTGACTCGCTGCGCTCGGTCGTTCGGCTGCGGCGAGCGGTATCAGCT
CACTCAAAGGCGGTAATACGGTTATCCACAGAATCAGGGGATAACGCAGGAAAGAACATGTGAGCAAAAG
GCCAGCAAAAGGCCAGGAACCGTAAAAAGGCCGCGTTGCTGGCGTTTTTCCATAGGCTCCGCCCCCCTGA
CGAGCATCACAAAAATCGACGCTCAAGTCAGAGGTGGCGAAACCCGACAGGACTATAAAGATACCAGGCG
TTTCCCCCTGGAAGCTCCCTCGTGCGCTCTCCTGTTCCGACCCTGCCGCTTACCGGATACCTGTCCGCCT
TTCTCCCTTCGGGAAGCGTGGCGCTTTCTCATAGCTCACGCTGTAGGTATCTCAGTTCGGTGTAGGTCGT
TCGCTCCAAGCTGGGCTGTGTGCACGAACCCCCCGTTCAGCCCGACCGCTGCGCCTTATCCGGTAACTAT
CGTCTTGAGTCCAACCCGGTAAGACACGACTTATCGCCACTGGCAGCAGCCACTGGTAACAGGATTAGCA
GAGCGAGGTATGTAGGCGGTGCTACAGAGTTCTTGAAGTGGTGGCCTAACTACGGCTACACTAGAAGAAC
AGTATTTGGTATCTGCGCTCTGCTGAAGCCAGTTACCTTCGGAAAAAGAGTTGGTAGCTCTTGATCCGGC
AAACAAACCACCGCTGGTAGCGGTGGTTTTTTTGTTTGCAAGCAGCAGATTACGCGCAGAAAAAAAGGAT
CTCAA
Features (pLannotate 1.2.2; 18 found; start..end, strand, type, name):
    171..1031    -  CDS            AmpR: β-lactamase; bla; confers resistance to ampicillin, carbenicillin, and related antibiotics
   1032..1136    -  promoter       AmpR promoter: bla
   1207..1251    -  misc_feature   bom (fragment): basis of mobility region from pBR322
   1406..1785    +  enhancer       CMV enhancer: human cytomegalovirus immediate early enhancer
   1786..1989    +  promoter       CMV promoter: human cytomegalovirus (CMV) immediate early promoter
   2031..2049    +  promoter       T7 promoter: promoter for bacteriophage T7 RNA polymerase
   2066..2659    +  CDS            CDC13 (fragment): CDC13_YEAST - Experimental evidence at protein level: Swiss-Prot protein existence level 1. Single-stranded telomeric DNA-binding protein that regulates telomere replication. Has a role in both positive and negative regulation. Promotes [TG(1-3)] strand lengthening via interaction with EST1. Promotes [C(1-3)A] strand re-synthesis by DNA polymerase alpha via interaction with POL1. Negatively regulates telomere elongation of the G strand via binding with STN1 thereby inhibiting telomerase activity. From Saccharomyces cerevisiae (strain ATCC 204508 / S288c) (Baker's yeast).
   2732..4333    +  CDS            Cas9(N): N-terminal portion of Streptococcus pyogenes Cas9 (Zetsche et al., 2015)
   4334..6828    +  CDS            Cas9(C) (fragment): C-terminal portion of Streptococcus pyogenes Cas9 (Zetsche et al., 2015)
   6932..8749    +  CDS            polA (fragment): DPO1_ECOLI - Also known as resA. Experimental evidence at protein level: Swiss-Prot protein existence level 1. In addition to polymerase activity, this DNA polymerase exhibits 3'-5' and 5'-3' exonuclease activity. It is able to utilize nicked circular duplex DNA as a template and can unwind the parental DNA strand from its template. From Escherichia coli (strain K12).
   8870..9094    +  polyA_signal   bGH poly(A) signal: bovine growth hormone polyadenylation signal
   9098..9119    +  promoter       SV40 promoter (fragment): SV40 enhancer and early promoter
   9124..9140    +  misc_feature   MCS (fragment): pBluescript multiple cloning site
   9189..9205    -  protein_bind   lac operator: The lac repressor binds to the lac operator to inhibit transcription in E. coli. This inhibition can be relieved by adding lactose or isopropyl-β-D-thiogalactopyranoside (IPTG). lac repressor encoded by lacI
   9213..9243    -  promoter       lac promoter: promoter for the E. coli lac operon
   9258..9279    -  protein_bind   CAP binding site: CAP binding activates transcription in the presence of cAMP. E. coli catabolite activator protein
   9292..9384    -  CDS            lacI (fragment): lac repressor; lacI; The lac repressor binds to the lac operator to inhibit transcription in E. coli. This inhibition can be relieved by adding lactose or isopropyl-β-D-thiogalactopyranoside (IPTG).
   9567..10155   -  rep_origin     ori: high-copy-number ColE1/pMB1/pBR322/pUC origin of replication
