[The description below was written by a language model from this plasmid's Addgene catalogue record and pLannotate feature annotations shown in this document.]
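Description:
pCMV-T7-Cdc13(Y556A)-nCas9-EcKlenow (JO1329) is a mammalian expression and in vitro transcription plasmid of about 10.2 kb encoding a variant "click editor" (CE1) fusion protein. It was built by Gibson assembly in the pCMV-T7-SpCas9-P2A-EGFP backbone. It is maintained in E. coli through a high-copy ColE1/pUC-type origin and selected with ampicillin via the β-lactamase gene. The feature table also shows small backbone remnants (lac promoter/operator, fragments of lacI, bom, an SV40 promoter and a multiple cloning site) that play no evident role in the design. No EGFP reporter is annotated, even though the parental backbone carries one.

The single open reading frame sits downstream of the CMV enhancer/promoter and a T7 promoter and ends at a bovine growth hormone polyadenylation signal. It can therefore be expressed after transfection into mammalian cells or transcribed into mRNA with T7 RNA polymerase. From N to C terminus, it joins a fragment of the Saccharomyces cerevisiae single-stranded telomeric DNA-binding protein Cdc13 carrying Y556A, an XTEN linker, the SpCas9 H840A nickase, a bipartite NLS, the E. coli DNA polymerase I Klenow fragment made exonuclease-deficient by D355A/E357A, and a second bipartite NLS.

In click editing, the nickase is directed to a genomic target, where the nicked strand can prime the DNA-dependent polymerase to copy an edit from a supplied DNA template. The associated publication describes HUH endonucleases for tethering that template. This variant instead uses the Cdc13 DNA-binding domain for template recruitment, presumably by binding a telomeric-type single-stranded sequence on the template. The guide RNA and the template are not encoded here and must be supplied separately.
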