Addgene plasmid #217797: Click editor utilizing Cdc13(Y556A) for template recruitment - pCMV-T7-Cdc13(Y556A)-nCas9-EcKlenow (JO1329)
Purpose: Variant CE1 construct with Cdc13(Y556A) telomere binding protein for template recruitment, expressed from CMV or T7 promoters.
Depositing lab: Benjamin Kleinstiver. Depositing organization: Massachusetts General Hospital. Publication: Click editing enables programmable genome writing using DNA polymerases and HUH endonucleases. Ferreira da Silva J, Tou CJ, King EM, Eller ML, Rufino-Ramos D, Ma L, Cromwell CR, Metovic J, Benning FMC, Chao LH, Eichler FS, Kleinstiver BP. Nat Biotechnol. 2024 Jul 22. doi: 10.1038/s41587-024-02324-x. PubMed 39039307.
Backbone
  Vector backbone: pCMV-T7-SpCas9-P2A-EGFP (RTW3027)
  Backbone manufacturer: Addgene #139987
  Vector type: Mammalian Expression, CRISPR ; in vitro transcription; T7 promoter
Growth in bacteria
  Bacterial resistance: Ampicillin, 100 μg/mL
  Growth temperature: 37°C
  Growth strain: DH5alpha
  Copy number: High Copy
Gene/Insert
  Gene/Insert name: Cdc13(Y556A)-XTEN-nSpCas9-BPNLS-EcKlenow(-exo)-BPNLS (alt name: JO1329)
  Species: Synthetic
  Mutation: Cdc13(Y556A); nSpCas9(H840A); EcKlenow(-exo;D355A/E357A)
  Promoter: CMV and T7
  Tag / fusion protein: BPNLS (C terminal on backbone)
  Cloning method: Gibson Cloning
  Sequencing primers: 5′ oBK6928-CCAAGTCTCCACCCCATTGACG; 3′ oBK219-GGGAGTGGCACCTTCCAGGGTC
Terms and licenses: Academic/Nonprofit Terms; Industry Terms: Not Available to Industry
Depositor comments: Please visit https://doi.org/10.1101/2023.09.12.557440 for bioRxiv preprint.
How to cite: Click editor utilizing Cdc13(Y556A) for template recruitment - pCMV-T7-Cdc13(Y556A)-nCas9-EcKlenow (JO1329) was a gift from Benjamin Kleinstiver (Addgene plasmid # 217797 ; http://n2t.net/addgene:217797 ; RRID:Addgene_217797)
